>Addgene plasmid #228869 | pCMV-PE7-SB | addgene full sequence | sequence record 456125 | Addgene NGS Result
GACATTGATTATTGACTAGTTATTAATAGTAATCAATTACGGGGTCATTAGTTCATAGCCCATATATGGA
GTTCCGCGTTACATAACTTACGGTAAATGGCCCGCCTGGCTGACCGCCCAACGACCCCCGCCCATTGACG
TCAATAATGACGTATGTTCCCATAGTAACGCCAATAGGGACTTTCCATTGACGTCAATGGGTGGAGTATT
TACGGTAAACTGCCCACTTGGCAGTACATCAAGTGTATCATATGCCAAGTACGCCCCCTATTGACGTCAA
TGACGGTAAATGGCCCGCCTGGCATTATGCCCAGTACATGACCTTATGGGACTTTCCTACTTGGCAGTAC
ATCTACGTATTAGTCATCGCTATTACCATGGTGATGCGGTTTTGGCAGTACATCAATGGGCGTGGATAGC
GGTTTGACTCACGGGGATTTCCAAGTCTCCACCCCATTGACGTCAATGGGAGTTTGTTTTGGCACCAAAA
TCAACGGGACTTTCCAAAATGTCGTAACAACTCCGCCCCATTGACGCAAATGGGCGGTAGGCGTGTACGG
TGGGAGGTCTATATAAGCAGAGCTGGTTTAGTGAACCGTCAGATCCGCTAGAGATCCGCGGCCGCTAATA
CGACTCACTATAGGGAGAGCCGCCACCATGAAACGGACAGCCGACGGAAGCGAGTTCGAGTCACCAAAGA
AGAAGCGGAAAGTCGACAAGAAGTACAGCATCGGCCTGGACATCGGCACCAACTCTGTGGGCTGGGCCGT
GATCACCGACGAGTACAAGGTGCCCAGCAAGAAATTCAAGGTGCTGGGCAACACCGACCGGCACAGCATC
AAGAAGAACCTGATCGGAGCCCTGCTGTTCGACAGCGGCGAAACAGCCGAGGCCACCCGGCTGAAGAGAA
CCGCCAGAAGAAGATACACCAGACGGAAGAACCGGATCTGCTATCTGCAAGAGATCTTCAGCAACGAGAT
GGCCAAGGTGGACGACAGCTTCTTCCACAGACTGGAAGAGTCCTTCCTGGTGGAAGAGGATAAGAAGCAC
GAGCGGCACCCCATCTTCGGCAACATCGTGGACGAGGTGGCCTACCACGAGAAGTACCCCACCATCTACC
ACCTGAGAAAGAAACTGGTGGACAGCACCGACAAGGCCGACCTGCGGCTGATCTATCTGGCCCTGGCCCA
CATGATCAAGTTCCGGGGCCACTTCCTGATCGAGGGCGACCTGAACCCCGACAACAGCGACGTGGACAAG
CTGTTCATCCAGCTGGTGCAGACCTACAACCAGCTGTTCGAGGAAAACCCCATCAACGCCAGCGGCGTGG
ACGCCAAGGCCATCCTGTCTGCCAGACTGAGCAAGAGCAGAAAGCTGGAAAATCTGATCGCCCAGCTGCC
CGGCGAGAAGAAGAATGGCCTGTTCGGAAACCTGATTGCCCTGAGCCTGGGCCTGACCCCCAACTTCAAG
AGCAACTTCGACCTGGCCGAGGATGCCAAACTGCAGCTGAGCAAGGACACCTACGACGACGACCTGGACA
ACCTGCTGGCCCAGATCGGCGACCAGTACGCCGACCTGTTTCTGGCCGCCAAGAACCTGTCCGACGCCAT
CCTGCTGAGCGACATCCTGAGAGTGAACACCGAGATCACCAAGGCCCCCCTGAGCGCCTCTATGATCAAG
AGATACGACGAGCACCACCAGGACCTGACCCTGCTGAAAGCTCTCGTGCGGCAGCAGCTGCCTGAGAAGT
ACAAAGAGATTTTCTTCGACCAGAGCAAGAACGGCTACGCCGGCTACATTGACGGCGGAGCCAGCCAGGA
AGAGTTCTACAAGTTCATCAAGCCCATCCTGGAAAAGATGGACGGCACCGAGGAACTGCTCGTGAAGCTG
AAGAGAGAGGACCTGCTGCGGAAGCAGCGGACCTTCGACAACGGCAGCATCCCCCACCAGATCCACCTGG
GAGAGCTGCACGCCATTCTGCGGCGGCAGGAAGATTTTTACCCATTCCTGAAGGACAACCGGGAAAAGAT
CGAGAAGATCCTGACCTTCCGCATCCCCTACTACGTGGGCCCTCTGGCCAGGGGAAACAGCAGATTCGCC
TGGATGACCAGAAAGAGCGAGGAAACCATCACCCCCTGGAACTTCGAGGAAGTGGTGGACAAGGGCGCTT
CCGCCCAGAGCTTCATCGAGCGGATGACCAACTTCGATAAGAACCTGCCCAACGAGAAGGTGCTGCCCAA
GCACAGCCTGCTGTACGAGTACTTCACCGTGTATAACGAGCTGACCAAAGTGAAATACGTGACCGAGGGA
ATGAGAAAGCCCGCCTTCCTGAGCGGCGAGCAGAAAAAGGCCATCGTGGACCTGCTGTTCAAGACCAACC
GGAAAGTGACCGTGAAGCAGCTGAAAGAGGACTACTTCAAGAAAATCGAGTGCTTCGACTCCGTGGAAAT
CTCCGGCGTGGAAGATCGGTTCAACGCCTCCCTGGGCACATACCACGATCTGCTGAAAATTATCAAGGAC
AAGGACTTCCTGGACAATGAGGAAAACGAGGACATTCTGGAAGATATCGTGCTGACCCTGACACTGTTTG
AGGACAGAGAGATGATCGAGGAACGGCTGAAAACCTATGCCCACCTGTTCGACGACAAAGTGATGAAGCA
GCTGAAGCGGCGGAGATACACCGGCTGGGGCAGGCTGAGCCGGAAGCTGATCAACGGCATCCGGGACAAG
CAGTCCGGCAAGACAATCCTGGATTTCCTGAAGTCCGACGGCTTCGCCAACAGAAACTTCATGCAGCTGA
TCCACGACGACAGCCTGACCTTTAAAGAGGACATCCAGAAAGCCCAGGTGTCCGGCCAGGGCGATAGCCT
GCACGAGCACATTGCCAATCTGGCCGGCAGCCCCGCCATTAAGAAGGGCATCCTGCAGACAGTGAAGGTG
GTGGACGAGCTCGTGAAAGTGATGGGCCGGCACAAGCCCGAGAACATCGTGATCGAAATGGCCAGAGAGA
ACCAGACCACCCAGAAGGGACAGAAGAACAGCCGCGAGAGAATGAAGCGGATCGAAGAGGGCATCAAAGA
GCTGGGCAGCCAGATCCTGAAAGAACACCCCGTGGAAAACACCCAGCTGCAGAACGAGAAGCTGTACCTG
TACTACCTGCAGAATGGGCGGGATATGTACGTGGACCAGGAACTGGACATCAACCGGCTGTCCGACTACG
ATGTGGACGCTATCGTGCCTCAGAGCTTTCTGAAGGACGACTCCATCGACAACAAGGTGCTGACCAGAAG
CGACAAGAACCGGGGCAAGAGCGACAACGTGCCCTCCGAAGAGGTCGTGAAGAAGATGAAGAACTACTGG
CGGCAGCTGCTGAACGCCAAGCTGATTACCCAGAGAAAGTTCGACAATCTGACCAAGGCCGAGAGAGGCG
GCCTGAGCGAACTGGATAAGGCCGGCTTCATCAAGAGACAGCTGGTGGAAACCCGGCAGATCACAAAGCA
CGTGGCACAGATCCTGGACTCCCGGATGAACACTAAGTACGACGAGAATGACAAGCTGATCCGGGAAGTG
AAAGTGATCACCCTGAAGTCCAAGCTGGTGTCCGATTTCCGGAAGGATTTCCAGTTTTACAAAGTGCGCG
AGATCAACAACTACCACCACGCCCACGACGCCTACCTGAACGCCGTCGTGGGAACCGCCCTGATCAAAAA
GTACCCTAAGCTGGAAAGCGAGTTCGTGTACGGCGACTACAAGGTGTACGACGTGCGGAAGATGATCGCC
AAGAGCGAGCAGGAAATCGGCAAGGCTACCGCCAAGTACTTCTTCTACAGCAACATCATGAACTTTTTCA
AGACCGAGATTACCCTGGCCAACGGCGAGATCCGGAAGCGGCCTCTGATCGAGACAAACGGCGAAACCGG
GGAGATCGTGTGGGATAAGGGCCGGGATTTTGCCACCGTGCGGAAAGTGCTGAGCATGCCCCAAGTGAAT
ATCGTGAAAAAGACCGAGGTGCAGACAGGCGGCTTCAGCAAAGAGTCTATCCTGCCCAAGAGGAACAGCG
ATAAGCTGATCGCCAGAAAGAAGGACTGGGACCCTAAGAAGTACGGCGGCTTCGACAGCCCCACCGTGGC
CTATTCTGTGCTGGTGGTGGCCAAAGTGGAAAAGGGCAAGTCCAAGAAACTGAAGAGTGTGAAAGAGCTG
CTGGGGATCACCATCATGGAAAGAAGCAGCTTCGAGAAGAATCCCATCGACTTTCTGGAAGCCAAGGGCT
ACAAAGAAGTGAAAAAGGACCTGATCATCAAGCTGCCTAAGTACTCCCTGTTCGAGCTGGAAAACGGCCG
GAAGAGAATGCTGGCCTCTGCCGGCGAACTGCAGAAGGGAAACGAACTGGCCCTGCCCTCCAAATATGTG
AACTTCCTGTACCTGGCCAGCCACTATGAGAAGCTGAAGGGCTCCCCCGAGGATAATGAGCAGAAACAGC
TGTTTGTGGAACAGCACAAGCACTACCTGGACGAGATCATCGAGCAGATCAGCGAGTTCTCCAAGAGAGT
GATCCTGGCCGACGCTAATCTGGACAAAGTGCTGTCCGCCTACAACAAGCACCGGGATAAGCCCATCAGA
GAGCAGGCCGAGAATATCATCCACCTGTTTACCCTGACCAATCTGGGAGCCCCTGCCGCCTTCAAGTACT
TTGACACCACCATCGACCGGAAGAGGTACACCAGCACCAAAGAGGTGCTGGACGCCACCCTGATCCACCA
GAGCATCACCGGCCTGTACGAGACACGGATCGACCTGTCTCAGCTGGGAGGTGACTCCGGCGGAAGCTCT
GGTGGCAGCAAGCGGACCGCCGACGGCTCTGAATTCGAGAGCCCTAAGAAGAAAAGAAAGGTGAGCGGAG
GCTCTAGCGGCGGAAGCACCCTGAACATTGAAGACGAGTATAGACTGCATGAAACAAGCAAGGAACCCGA
CGTGTCCCTGGGCTCCACCTGGCTGTCCGACTTTCCCCAGGCCTGGGCCGAGACAGGAGGAATGGGCCTG
GCCGTGCGGCAGGCACCCCTGATCATCCCTCTGAAGGCCACCTCTACACCCGTGAGCATCAAGCAGTACC
CTATGTCTCAGGAGGCCAGACTGGGCATCAAGCCTCACATCCAGAGGCTGCTGGACCAGGGCATCCTGGT
GCCATGCCAGAGCCCCTGGAACACACCACTGCTGCCCGTGAAGAAGCCAGGCACCAATGACTATAGACCC
GTGCAGGATCTGAGAGAGGTGAACAAGAGGGTGGAGGATATCCACCCCACCGTGCCCAACCCTTACAATC
TGCTGTCCGGCCTGCCCCCTTCTCACCAGTGGTATACAGTGCTGGACCTGAAGGATGCCTTCTTTTGTCT
GAGACTGCACCCTACCAGCCAGCCACTGTTCGCCTTTGAGTGGAGGGACCCTGAGATGGGCATCTCTGGC
CAGCTGACCTGGACACGCCTGCCTCAGGGCTTCAAGAATAGCCCAACACTGTTTAACGAGGCCCTGCACC
GCGACCTGGCAGATTTCCGGATCCAGCACCCAGATCTGATCCTGCTGCAGTACGTGGACGATCTGCTGCT
GGCCGCCACCAGCGAGCTGGATTGCCAGCAGGGAACACGCGCCCTGCTGCAGACCCTGGGAAACCTGGGA
TATAGGGCATCCGCCAAGAAGGCCCAGATCTGTCAGAAGCAGGTGAAGTACCTGGGCTATCTGCTGAAGG
AGGGCCAGAGATGGCTGACAGAGGCCAGGAAGGAGACAGTGATGGGCCAGCCAACACCCAAGACCCCAAG
ACAGCTGAGGGAGTTCCTGGGCAAAGCAGGATTTTGCAGGCTGTTCATCCCAGGATTCGCAGAGATGGCA
GCACCTCTGTACCCACTGACCAAGCCGGGCACCCTGTTTAATTGGGGCCCTGACCAGCAGAAGGCCTATC
AGGAGATCAAGCAGGCCCTGCTGACAGCACCAGCCCTGGGCCTGCCAGACCTGACCAAGCCTTTCGAGCT
GTTTGTGGATGAGAAGCAGGGCTACGCCAAGGGCGTGCTGACCCAGAAGCTGGGACCATGGAGACGGCCC
GTGGCCTATCTGTCCAAGAAGCTGGACCCAGTGGCAGCAGGATGGCCACCATGCCTGAGGATGGTGGCAG
CAATCGCCGTGCTGACAAAGGATGCCGGCAAGCTGACCATGGGACAGCCACTGGTCATCCTGGCACCACA
CGCAGTGGAGGCCCTGGTGAAGCAGCCTCCAGATCGCTGGCTGTCTAACGCCCGGATGACACACTACCAG
GCCCTGCTGCTGGACACCGATCGCGTGCAGTTTGGCCCTGTGGTGGCCCTGAATCCAGCCACCCTGCTGC
CTCTGCCAGAGGAGGGCCTGCAGCACAACTGTCTGGACATCCTGGCAGAGGCACACGGAACAAGGCCAGA
CCTGACCGATCAGCCCCTGCCTGACGCCGATCACACATGGTATACCGATGGAAGCTCCCTGCTGCAGGAG
GGCCAGAGGAAGGCAGGAGCAGCAGTGACCACAGAGACAGAAGTGATCTGGGCCAAGGCCCTGCCAGCAG
GCACATCCGCCCAGCGGGCCGAGCTGATCGCCCTGACCCAGGCCCTGAAGATGGCCGAGGGCAAGAAGCT
GAACGTGTACACAGACTCCAGATATGCCTTCGCCACCGCACACATCCACGGAGAGATCTACAGGCGCCGG
GGCTGGCTGACCTCTGAGGGCAAGGAGATCAAGAACAAGGATGAGATCCTGGCCCTGCTGAAGGCCCTGT
TTCTGCCCAAGCGGCTGAGCATCATCCACTGTCCTGGACACCAGAAGGGACACTCCGCCGAGGCAAGGGG
CAATCGGATGGCCGACCAGGCCGCCAGAAAGGCTGCTATTACTGAAACTCCCGACACTTCCACTCTGCTG
ATTGAAAACTCCTCCCCTTCCGGAGGATCTAGCGGAGGCTCCTCTGGCTCTGAGACACCTGGCACAAGCG
AGAGCGCAACACCTGAAAGCAGCGGGGGCAGCAGCGGGGGGTCAATGGCTGAAAATGGTGATAATGAAAA
GATGGCTGCCCTGGAGGCCAAAATCTGTCATCAAATTGAGTATTATTTTGGCGACTTCAATTTGCCACGG
GACAAGTTTCTAAAGGAACAGATAAAACTGGATGAAGGCTGGGTACCTTTGGAGATAATGATAAAATTCA
ACAGGTTGAACCGTCTAACAACAGACTTTAATGTAATTGTGGAAGCATTGAGCAAATCCAAGGCAGAACT
CATGGAAATCAGTGAAGATAAAACTAAAATCAGAAGGTCTCCAAGCAAACCCCTACCTGAAGTGACTGAT
GAGTATAAAAATGATGTAAAAAACAGATCTGTTTATATTAAAGGCTTCCCAACTGATGCAACTCTTGATG
ACATAAAAGAATGGTTAGAAGATAAAGGTCAAGTACTAAATATTCAGATGAGAAGAACATTGCATAAAGC
ATTTAAGGGATCAATTTTTGTTGTGTTTGATAGCATTGAATCTGCTAAGAAATTTGTAGAGACCCCTGGC
CAGAAGTACAAAGAAACAGACCTGCTAATACTTTTCAAGGACGATTACTTTGCCAAAAAAAATGAATCTG
GCGGCTCAAAAAGAACCGCCGACGGCAGCGAATTCGAGTCTCCCAAGAAGAAGAGGAAAGTCGGCTCTGG
CCCTGCCGCTAAGAGAGTGAAGCTGGACGGAAGCGGAGCTACTAACTTCAGCCTGCTGAAGCAGGCTGGA
GACGTGGAGGAGAACCCTGGACCTGGTACCATGAGCGAGGAAGAGGAGAAAAGAAAGATCGAGGAAGGCA
TGCGGAGACTGAGAGAGAACCTGAAAAAGAAGCGGAAGGAAGAGGAAGAGAAGGAGAAGAAGGAAACCGA
GGAGCTGGCTAAACTGGCCAAGGAAATCGTGGAAGAGGCCAAGAAAGAGCTGAAGGCCGAGGGCAAGTGG
AAGAACAAGGAAGAGATCTGGGAGGCCTTCAAGAAGAAAATCCTGGAAAAGTTCGAGAAGCTGGAATAAA
CCGGTCATCATCACCATCACCATTGAGTTTAAACCCGCTGATCAGCCTCGACTGTGCCTTCTAGTTGCCA
GCCATCTGTTGTTTGCCCCTCCCCCGTGCCTTCCTTGACCCTGGAAGGTGCCACTCCCACTGTCCTTTCC
TAATAAAATGAGAAAATTGCATCGCATTGTCTGAGTAGGTGTCATTCTATTCTGGGGGGTGGGGTGGGGC
AGGACAGCAAGGGGGAGGATTGGGAAGACAATAGCAGGCATGCTGGGGATGCGGTGGGCTCTATGGCTTC
TGAGGCGGAAAGAACCAGCTGGGGCTCGATACCGTCGACCTCTAGCTAGAGCTTGGCGTAATCATGGTCA
TAGCTGTTTCCTGTGTGAAATTGTTATCCGCTCACAATTCCACACAACATACGAGCCGGAAGCATAAAGT
GTAAAGCCTAGGGTGCCTAATGAGTGAGCTAACTCACATTAATTGCGTTGCGCTCACTGCCCGCTTTCCA
GTCGGGAAACCTGTCGTGCCAGCTGCATTAATGAATCGGCCAACGCGCGGGGAGAGGCGGTTTGCGTATT
GGGCGCTCTTCCGCTTCCTCGCTCACTGACTCGCTGCGCTCGGTCGTTCGGCTGCGGCGAGCGGTATCAG
CTCACTCAAAGGCGGTAATACGGTTATCCACAGAATCAGGGGATAACGCAGGAAAGAACATGTGAGCAAA
AGGCCAGCAAAAGGCCAGGAACCGTAAAAAGGCCGCGTTGCTGGCGTTTTTCCATAGGCTCCGCCCCCCT
GACGAGCATCACAAAAATCGACGCTCAAGTCAGAGGTGGCGAAACCCGACAGGACTATAAAGATACCAGG
CGTTTCCCCCTGGAAGCTCCCTCGTGCGCTCTCCTGTTCCGACCCTGCCGCTTACCGGATACCTGTCCGC
CTTTCTCCCTTCGGGAAGCGTGGCGCTTTCTCATAGCTCACGCTGTAGGTATCTCAGTTCGGTGTAGGTC
GTTCGCTCCAAGCTGGGCTGTGTGCACGAACCCCCCGTTCAGCCCGACCGCTGCGCCTTATCCGGTAACT
ATCGTCTTGAGTCCAACCCGGTAAGACACGACTTATCGCCACTGGCAGCAGCCACTGGTAACAGGATTAG
CAGAGCGAGGTATGTAGGCGGTGCTACAGAGTTCTTGAAGTGGTGGCCTAACTACGGCTACACTAGAAGA
ACAGTATTTGGTATCTGCGCTCTGCTGAAGCCAGTTACCTTCGGAAAAAGAGTTGGTAGCTCTTGATCCG
GCAAACAAACCACCGCTGGTAGCGGTGGTTTTTTTGTTTGCAAGCAGCAGATTACGCGCAGAAAAAAAGG
ATCTCAAGAAGATCCTTTGATCTTTTCTACGGGGTCTGACACTCAGTGGAACGAAAACTCACGTTAAGGG
ATTTTGGTCATGAGATTATCAAAAAGGATCTTCACCTAGATCCTTTTAAATTAAAAATGAAGTTTTAAAT
CAATCTAAAGTATATATGAGTAAACTTGGTCTGACAGTTACCAATGCTTAATCAGTGAGGCACCTATCTC
AGCGATCTGTCTATTTCGTTCATCCATAGTTGCCTGACTCCCCGTCGTGTAGATAACTACGATACGGGAG
GGCTTACCATCTGGCCCCAGTGCTGCAATGATACCGCGAGACCCACGCTCACCGGCTCCAGATTTATCAG
CAATAAACCAGCCAGCCGGAAGGGCCGAGCGCAGAAGTGGTCCTGCAACTTTATCCGCCTCCATCCAGTC
TATTAATTGTTGCCGGGAAGCTAGAGTAAGTAGTTCGCCAGTTAATAGTTTGCGCAACGTTGTTGCCATT
GCTACAGGCATCGTGGTGTCACGCTCGTCGTTTGGTATGGCTTCATTCAGCTCCGGTTCCCAACGATCAA
GGCGAGTTACATGATCCCCCATGTTGTGCAAAAAAGCGGTTAGCTCCTTCGGTCCTCCGATCGTTGTCAG
AAGTAAGTTGGCCGCAGTGTTATCACTCATGGTTATGGCAGCACTGCATAATTCTCTTACTGTCATGCCA
TCCGTAAGATGCTTTTCTGTGACTGGTGAGTACTCAACCAAGTCATTCTGAGAATAGTGTATGCGGCGAC
CGAGTTGCTCTTGCCCGGCGTCAATACGGGATAATACCGCGCCACATAGCAGAACTTTAAAAGTGCTCAT
CATTGGAAAACGTTCTTCGGGGCGAAAACTCTCAAGGATCTTACCGCTGTTGAGATCCAGTTCGATGTAA
CCCACTCGTGCACCCAACTGATCTTCAGCATCTTTTACTTTCACCAGCGTTTCTGGGTGAGCAAAAACAG
GAAGGCAAAATGCCGCAAAAAAGGGAATAAGGGCGACACGGAAATGTTGAATACTCATACTCTTCCTTTT
TCAATATTATTGAAGCATTTATCAGGGTTATTGTCTCATGAGCGGATACATATTTGAATGTATTTAGAAA
AATAAACAAATAGGGGTTCCGCGCACATTTCCCCGAAAAGTGCCACCTGACGTCGACGGATCGGGAGATC
GATCTCCCGATCCCCTAGGGTCGACTCTCAGTACAATCTGCTCTGATGCCGCATAGTTAAGCCAGTATCT
GCTCCCTGCTTGTGTGTTGGAGGTCGCTGAGTAGTGCGCGAGCAAAATTTAAGCTACAACAAGGCAAGGC
TTGACCGACAATTGCATGAAGAATCTGCTTAGGGTTAGGCGTTTTGCGCTGCTTCGCGATGTACGGGCCA
GATATACGCGTT
Features (pLannotate 1.2.2; 16 found; start..end, strand, type, name):
      1..380     +  enhancer       CMV enhancer: human cytomegalovirus immediate early enhancer
    381..584     +  promoter       CMV promoter: human cytomegalovirus (CMV) immediate early promoter
    626..644     +  promoter       T7 promoter: promoter for bacteriophage T7 RNA polymerase
    715..4816    +  CDS            dCas9 (fragment): catalytically dead mutant of the Cas9 endonuclease from the Streptococcus pyogenes Type II CRISPR/Cas system RNA-guided DNA-binding protein that lacks endonuclease activity due to the D10A mutation in the RuvC catalytic domain and the N863A mutation in the HNH catalytic domain
   4918..6948    +  CDS            gag-pol (fragment): POL_MLVMS - Experimental evidence at protein level: Swiss-Prot protein existence level 1. [Integrase]: Catalyzes viral DNA integration into the host chromosome, by performing a series of DNA cutting and joining reactions. This enzyme activity takes place after virion entry into a cell and reverse transcription of the RNA genome in dsDNA. The first step in the integration process is 3' processing. This step requires a complex comprising the viral genome, matrix protein and integrase. This complex is called the pre-integration complex (PIC). The integrase protein removes 2 nucleotides from each
   7045..7626    +  CDS            SSB (fragment): LA_HUMAN - Experimental evidence at protein level: Swiss-Prot protein existence level 1. Binds to the 3' poly(U) terminus of nascent RNA polymerase III transcripts, protecting them from exonuclease digestion and facilitating their folding and maturation (PubMed:3192525, PubMed:2470590). In case of Coxsackievirus B3 infection, binds to the viral internal ribosome entry site (IRES) and stimulates the IRES- mediated translation (PubMed:12384597). From Homo sapiens (Human).
   8102..8326    +  polyA_signal   bGH poly(A) signal: bovine growth hormone polyadenylation signal
   8330..8351    +  promoter       SV40 promoter (fragment): SV40 enhancer and early promoter
   8419..8441    -  protein_bind   lac operator (fragment): The lac repressor binds to the lac operator to inhibit transcription in E. coli. This inhibition can be relieved by adding lactose or isopropyl-β-D-thiogalactopyranoside (IPTG). lac repressor encoded by lacI
   8445..8475    -  promoter       lac promoter: promoter for the E. coli lac operon
   8490..8511    -  protein_bind   CAP binding site: CAP binding activates transcription in the presence of cAMP. E. coli catabolite activator protein
   8524..8616    -  CDS            lacI (fragment): lac repressor; lacI; The lac repressor binds to the lac operator to inhibit transcription in E. coli. This inhibition can be relieved by adding lactose or isopropyl-β-D-thiogalactopyranoside (IPTG).
   8799..9387    -  rep_origin     ori: high-copy-number ColE1/pMB1/pBR322/pUC origin of replication
   9558..10418   -  CDS            AmpR: β-lactamase; bla; confers resistance to ampicillin, carbenicillin, and related antibiotics
  10419..10523   -  promoter       AmpR promoter: bla
  10594..10638   -  misc_feature   bom (fragment): basis of mobility region from pBR322
