[The description below was written by a language model from this plasmid's Addgene catalogue record and pLannotate feature annotations shown in this document.]
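Description:
pCMV-PE7-SB is a mammalian expression plasmid of about 10.8 kb, catalogued as a CRISPR vector on a pCMV backbone, that delivers a prime editor together with a small protein binder directed against the mismatch-repair factor MLH1. It is propagated in E. coli through a high-copy ColE1/pUC-type origin and selected with ampicillin via the β-lactamase gene and its native promoter. Remnants of lac regulatory sequence, an SV40 promoter fragment and a pBR322 bom fragment are backbone leftovers with no evident role in the payload.

The expression cassette is driven by the human CMV immediate-early enhancer and promoter, with a T7 promoter just downstream that could support in vitro transcription, and it ends in a bovine growth hormone polyadenylation signal. The annotated open reading frame contains a Streptococcus pyogenes Cas9-derived segment (labelled by the automated tool as a dCas9 fragment, although prime editors conventionally use a nickase; the record does not specify the mutations). This is followed by a Moloney murine leukemia virus pol fragment corresponding to the reverse transcriptase, and then a fragment of the human La protein (SSB). La binds the 3' poly(U) ends of RNA polymerase III transcripts, and its presence here is consistent with the PE7 design, in which it is thought to protect the pegRNA. The insert name indicates that a 2A self-cleaving peptide and the MLH1 small binder (MLH1-SB) follow. This fits the unannotated stretch between the La fragment and the poly(A) signal, though the feature table does not mark these elements.

According to the associated publication title, the binder was AI-generated and improves prime editing efficiency. The plasmid encodes no guide RNA, so a pegRNA must be supplied separately.
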