Addgene plasmid #228869: pCMV-PE7-SB
Depositing lab: Sangsu Bae. Publication: AI-generated MLH1 small binder improves prime editing efficiency. Park JC, Uhm H, Kim YW, Oh YE, Lee JH, Yang J, Kim K, Bae S. Cell. 2025 Aug 1:S0092-8674(25)00799-8. doi: 10.1016/j.cell.2025.07.010. PubMed 40769155.
Backbone
  Vector backbone: pCMV
  Vector type: CRISPR
Growth in bacteria
  Bacterial resistance: Ampicillin, 100 μg/mL
  Growth temperature: 37°C
  Growth strain: DH5alpha
  Copy number: Unknown
Gene/Insert
  Gene/Insert name: PE7-2A-MLH1-SB
Terms and licenses: Academic/Nonprofit Terms; Industry Terms: Not Available to Industry
How to cite: pCMV-PE7-SB was a gift from Sangsu Bae (Addgene plasmid # 228869 ; http://n2t.net/addgene:228869 ; RRID:Addgene_228869)
